Addgene plasmid #72641: pEGFP-centrin-1
Purpose: The plasmid encodes centrin-1 with an N-terminal EGFP tag
Depositing lab: Michel Bornens. Depositing organization: Institut Curie.
Backbone
  Vector backbone: pEGFP-C1
  Backbone manufacturer: Clontech
  Backbone size w/o insert (bp): 4722
  Total vector size (bp): 5241
  Vector type: Mammalian Expression
Growth in bacteria
  Bacterial resistance: Kanamycin, 50 μg/mL
  Growth temperature: 37°C
  Growth strain: DH5alpha
  Copy number: High Copy
Gene/Insert
  Gene/Insert name: centrin-1
  Species: H. sapiens (human)
  Entrez Gene: CETN1 (a.k.a. CEN1, CETN)
  Promoter: CMV
  Tag / fusion protein: EGFP (N terminal on insert)
  Cloning method: Restriction Enzyme; 5′ cloning site Kpn I (not destroyed); 3′ cloning site BamH I (not destroyed)
  Sequencing primers: 5′ EGFP 3' Fw
Resource information
  A portion of this plasmid was derived from a plasmid made by: This plasmid was cloned by Yann ABRAHAM in the laboratory of Michel BORNENS
Terms and licenses: Academic/Nonprofit Terms; Industry Terms: Not Available to Industry
Depositor comments: This plasmid was cloned by Yann ABRAHAM in the laboratory of Michel BORNENS
How to cite: pEGFP-centrin-1 was a gift from Michel Bornens (Addgene plasmid # 72641 ; http://n2t.net/addgene:72641 ; RRID:Addgene_72641)
