[The description below was written by a language model from this plasmid's Addgene catalogue record and pLannotate feature annotations shown in this document.]
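Description:
pEGFP-centrin-1 is a mammalian expression plasmid built on the Clontech pEGFP-C1 backbone, with a total size of 5,241 bp. It carries the coding sequence of human centrin-1 (CETN1), inserted between the KpnI and BamHI sites of the multiple cloning site, both of which are retained. The insert lies downstream of EGFP, separated from it by a short stretch of residual polylinker, so the encoded product is centrin-1 with EGFP at its N-terminus. Transcription is driven by the human cytomegalovirus immediate early enhancer and promoter, which give strong constitutive expression in many mammalian cell types, and the transcript is terminated by the SV40 polyadenylation signal.

In bacteria the plasmid replicates from a high-copy ColE1/pUC-type origin and is selected with kanamycin. The same Tn5 aminoglycoside phosphotransferase gene (NeoR/KanR) serves both hosts. A bacterial bla-type promoter expresses it in E. coli, while the adjacent SV40 enhancer and early promoter, together with the HSV thymidine kinase polyadenylation signal, express it in mammalian cells, where it confers G418 resistance and can be used to select stable transfectants. An f1 phage origin is also present and allows production of single-stranded DNA. The short annotated fragments of SV40 large T antigen, ble and the bGH polyadenylation signal appear to be backbone remnants or partial matches rather than functional elements.

The record gives no purpose beyond encoding the tagged protein. The annotation describes centrin-1 as important for the structure and function of the microtubule-organizing center, so an EGFP fusion of this kind would typically be used to visualise the protein by fluorescence microscopy in transfected cells.
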