Features (pLannotate 1.2.2; 15 found; start..end, strand, type, name):
      1..717     +  CDS            EGFP: EGFP is a basic (constitutively fluorescent) green fluorescent protein published in 1996, derived from Aequorea victoria. It is reported to be a rapidly-maturing weak dimer with moderate acid sensitivity.
    718..768     +  misc_feature   MCS (fragment): multiple cloning site
    769..1284    +  CDS            CETN1: CETN1_HUMAN - Also known as CEN1, CETN. Experimental evidence at protein level: Swiss-Prot protein existence level 1. Plays a fundamental role in microtubule-organizing center structure and function (PubMed:8175926). Plays a role in sperm cilia formation (By similarity). From Homo sapiens (Human).
   1310..1394    +  CDS            large T antigen (fragment): large T antigen from SV40 (simian virus 40)
   1417..1538    +  polyA_signal   SV40 poly(A) signal: SV40 polyadenylation signal
   1572..2000    -  rep_origin     f1 ori (sequence partly withheld): f1 bacteriophage origin of replication; arrow indicates direction of (+) strand synthesis
   2027..2131    +  promoter       AmpR promoter: bla
   2133..2490    +  promoter       SV40 promoter: SV40 enhancer and early promoter
   2525..3319    +  CDS            NeoR/KanR: aminoglycoside phosphotransferase from Tn5; aph(3')-II (or nptII); confers resistance to neomycin, kanamycin, and G418 (Geneticin®)
   3340..3492    +  CDS            ble (fragment): BLE_KLEPN - Experimental evidence at protein level: Swiss-Prot protein existence level 1. Binding protein with a strong affinity to the bleomycin family of antibiotics. Binds to CL990; an antimitotic-antibiotic compound. From Klebsiella pneumoniae.
   3551..3598    +  polyA_signal   HSV TK poly(A) signal: herpes simplex virus thymidine kinase polyadenylation signal (Cole and Stacy, 1985)
   3689..3705    -  polyA_signal   bGH poly(A) signal (fragment): bovine growth hormone polyadenylation signal
   3927..4515    +  rep_origin     ori: high-copy-number ColE1/pMB1/pBR322/pUC origin of replication
   4690..4993    +  enhancer       CMV enhancer: human cytomegalovirus immediate early enhancer
   4994..5197    +  promoter       CMV promoter: human cytomegalovirus (CMV) immediate early promoter
>Addgene plasmid #72641 | pEGFP-centrin-1 | depositor full sequence | sequence record 132790 | EGFP 3' Fw
ATGGTGAGCAAGGGCGAGGAGCTGTTCACCGGGGTGGTGCCCATCCTGGTCGAGCTGGACGGCGACGTAA
ACGGCCACAAGTTCAGCGTGTCCGGCGAGGGCGAGGGCGATGCCACCTACGGCAAGCTGACCCTGAAGTT
CATCTGCACCACCGGCAAGCTGCCCGTGCCCTGGCCCACCCTCGTGACCACCCTGACCTACGGCGTGCAG
TGCTTCAGCCGCTACCCCGACCACATGAAGCAGCACGACTTCTTCAAGTCCGCCATGCCCGAAGGCTACG
TCCAGGAGCGCACCATCTTCTTCAAGGACGACGGCAACTACAAGACCCGCGCCGAGGTGAAGTTCGAGGG
CGACACCCTGGTGAACCGCATCGAGCTGAAGGGCATCGACTTCAAGGAGGACGGCAACATCCTGGGGCAC
AAGCTGGAGTACAACTACAACAGCCACAACGTCTATATCATGGCCGACAAGCAGAAGAACGGCATCAAGG
TGAACTTCAAGATCCGCCACAACATCGAGGACGGCAGCGTGCAGCTCGCCGACCACTACCAGCAGAACAC
CCCCATCGGCGACGGCCCCGTGCTGCTGCCCGACAACCACTACCTGAGCACCCAGTCCGCCCTGAGCAAA
GACCCCAACGAGAAGCGCGATCACATGGTCCTGCTGGAGTTCGTGACCGCCGCCGGGATCACTCTCGGCA
TGGACGAGCTGTACAAGTCCGGACTCAGATCTCGAGCTCAAGCTTCGAATTCTGCAGTCGACGGTACCAT
GGCTTCCGGCTTCAAGAAGCCCAGCGCTGCCTCCACCGGCCAAAAGAGAAAGGTGGCACCTAAGCCCGAG
CTCACTGAGGATCAGAAGCAAGAAGTTCGGGAAGCATTTGACCTCTTCGACGTGGACGGAAGTGGGACCA
TCGACGCGAAGGAGCTGAAGGTGGCCATGAGAGCGCTGGGCTTCGAACCCAGGAAGGAAGAGATGAAGAA
AATGATCTCCGAGGTGGACAGGGAAGGCACGGGGAAGATCAGCTTCAATGACTTCCTGGCCGTGATGACG
CAGAAGATGTCCGAGAAGGACACCAAAGAAGAAATCCTGAAGGCCTTCAGGCTCTTTGATGACGATGAGA
CCGGGAAGATCTCGTTCAAAAACCTGAAGCGTGTGGCCAACGAGCTGGGGGAGAACCTCACGGATGAGGA
GCTGCAGGAGATGATCGACGAAGCTGATCGGGATGGGGACGGCGAAGTGAACGAGGAGGAGTTCCTTCGG
ATCATGAAGAAGACCAGCCTTTACTGAGGATCCACCGGATCTAGATAACTGATCATAATCAGCCATACCA
CATTTGTAGAGGTTTTACTTGCTTTAAAAAACCTCCCACACCTCCCCCTGAACCTGAAACATAAAATGAA
TGCAATTGTTGTTGTTAACTTGTTTATTGCAGCTTATAATGGTTACAAATAAAGCAATAGCATCACAAAT
TTCACAAATAAAGCATTTTTTTCACTGCATTCTAGTTGTGGTTTGTCCAAACTCATCAATGTATCTTAAC
GCGTAAATTGTAAGCGTTAATATTTTGTTAAAATTCGCGTTAAATTTTTGTTAAATCAGCTCATTTTTTA
ACCAATAGGCCGAAATCGGCAAAATCCCTTATAAATCAAAAGAATAGACCGAGATAGGGT
[37 nt withheld, positions 1671-1707]
AAAGAACGTGGACTCCAACGTCAAAGG
[49 nt withheld, positions 1735-1783]
T
[91 nt withheld, positions 1785-1875]
G
[124 nt withheld, positions 1877-2000]
CAGGTGGCACTTTTCGGGGAAATGTGCGCGGAACCCCTATTTGTTTATTTTTCTAAATACATTCAAATAT
GTATCCGCTCATGAGACAATAACCCTGATAAATGCTTCAATAATATTGAAAAAGGAAGAGTCCTGAGGCG
GAAAGAACCAGCTGTGGAATGTGTGTCAGTTAGGGTGTGGAAAGTCCCCAGGCTCCCCAGCAGGCAGAAG
TATGCAAAGCATGCATCTCAATTAGTCAGCAACCAGGTGTGGAAAGTCCCCAGGCTCCCCAGCAGGCAGA
AGTATGCAAAGCATGCATCTCAATTAGTCAGCAACCATAGTCCCGCCCCTAACTCCGCCCATCCCGCCCC
TAACTCCGCCCAGTTCCGCCCATTCTCCGCCCCATGGCTGACTAATTTTTTTTATTTATGCAGAGGCCGA
GGCCGCCTCGGCCTCTGAGCTATTCCAGAAGTAGTGAGGAGGCTTTTTTGGAGGCCTAGGCTTTTGCAAA
GATCGATCAAGAGACAGGATGAGGATCGTTTCGCATGATTGAACAAGATGGATTGCACGCAGGTTCTCCG
GCCGCTTGGGTGGAGAGGCTATTCGGCTATGACTGGGCACAACAGACAATCGGCTGCTCTGATGCCGCCG
TGTTCCGGCTGTCAGCGCAGGGGCGCCCGGTTCTTTTTGTCAAGACCGACCTGTCCGGTGCCCTGAATGA
ACTGCAAGACGAGGCAGCGCGGCTATCGTGGCTGGCCACGACGGGCGTTCCTTGCGCAGCTGTGCTCGAC
GTTGTCACTGAAGCGGGAAGGGACTGGCTGCTATTGGGCGAAGTGCCGGGGCAGGATCTCCTGTCATCTC
ACCTTGCTCCTGCCGAGAAAGTATCCATCATGGCTGATGCAATGCGGCGGCTGCATACGCTTGATCCGGC
TACCTGCCCATTCGACCACCAAGCGAAACATCGCATCGAGCGAGCACGTACTCGGATGGAAGCCGGTCTT
GTCGATCAGGATGATCTGGACGAAGAGCATCAGGGGCTCGCGCCAGCCGAACTGTTCGCCAGGCTCAAGG
CGAGCATGCCCGACGGCGAGGATCTCGTCGTGACCCATGGCGATGCCTGCTTGCCGAATATCATGGTGGA
AAATGGCCGCTTTTCTGGATTCATCGACTGTGGCCGGCTGGGTGTGGCGGACCGCTATCAGGACATAGCG
TTGGCTACCCGTGATATTGCTGAAGAGCTTGGCGGCGAATGGGCTGACCGCTTCCTCGTGCTTTACGGTA
TCGCCGCTCCCGATTCGCAGCGCATCGCCTTCTATCGCCTTCTTGACGAGTTCTTCTGAGCGGGACTCTG
GGGTTCGAAATGACCGACCAAGCGACGCCCAACCTGCCATCACGAGATTTCGATTCCACCGCCGCCTTCT
ATGAAAGGTTGGGCTTCGGAATCGTTTTCCGGGACGCCGGCTGGATGATCCTCCAGCGCGGGGATCTCAT
GCTGGAGTTCTTCGCCCACCCTAGGGGGAGGCTAACTGAAACACGGAAGGAGACAATACCGGAAGGAACC
CGCGCTATGACGGCAATAAAAAGACAGAATAAAACGCACGGTGTTGGGTCGTTTGTTCATAAACGCGGGG
TTCGGTCCCAGGGCTGGCACTCTGTCGATACCCCACCGAGACCCCATTGGGGCCAATACGCCCGCGTTTC
TTCCTTTTCCCCACCCCACCCCCCAAGTTCGGGTGAAGGCCCAGGGCTCGCAGCCAACGTCGGGGCGGCA
GGCCCTGCCATAGCCTCAGGTTACTCATATATACTTTAGATTGATTTAAAACTTCATTTTTAATTTAAAA
GGATCTAGGTGAAGATCCTTTTTGATAATCTCATGACCAAAATCCCTTAACGTGAGTTTTCGTTCCACTG
AGCGTCAGACCCCGTAGAAAAGATCAAAGGATCTTCTTGAGATCCTTTTTTTCTGCGCGTAATCTGCTGC
TTGCAAACAAAAAAACCACCGCTACCAGCGGTGGTTTGTTTGCCGGATCAAGAGCTACCAACTCTTTTTC
CGAAGGTAACTGGCTTCAGCAGAGCGCAGATACCAAATACTGTCCTTCTAGTGTAGCCGTAGTTAGGCCA
CCACTTCAAGAACTCTGTAGCACCGCCTACATACCTCGCTCTGCTAATCCTGTTACCAGTGGCTGCTGCC
AGTGGCGATAAGTCGTGTCTTACCGGGTTGGACTCAAGACGATAGTTACCGGATAAGGCGCAGCGGTCGG
GCTGAACGGGGGGTTCGTGCACACAGCCCAGCTTGGAGCGAACGACCTACACCGAACTGAGATACCTACA
GCGTGAGCTATGAGAAAGCGCCACGCTTCCCGAAGGGAGAAAGGCGGACAGGTATCCGGTAAGCGGCAGG
GTCGGAACAGGAGAGCGCACGAGGGAGCTTCCAGGGGGAAACGCCTGGTATCTTTATAGTCCTGTCGGGT
TTCGCCACCTCTGACTTGAGCGTCGATTTTTGTGATGCTCGTCAGGGGGGCGGAGCCTATGGAAAAACGC
CAGCAACGCGGCCTTTTTACGGTTCCTGGCCTTTTGCTGGCCTTTTGCTCACATGTTCTTTCCTGCGTTA
TCCCCTGATTCTGTGGATAACCGTATTACCGCCATGCATTAGTTATTAATAGTAATCAATTACGGGGTCA
TTAGTTCATAGCCCATATATGGAGTTCCGCGTTACATAACTTACGGTAAATGGCCCGCCTGGCTGACCGC
CCAACGACCCCCGCCCATTGACGTCAATAATGACGTATGTTCCCATAGTAACGCCAATAGGGACTTTCCA
TTGACGTCAATGGGTGGAGTATTTACGGTAAACTGCCCACTTGGCAGTACATCAAGTGTATCATATGCCA
AGTACGCCCCCTATTGACGTCAATGACGGTAAATGGCCCGCCTGGCATTATGCCCAGTACATGACCTTAT
GGGACTTTCCTACTTGGCAGTACATCTACGTATTAGTCATCGCTATTACCATGGTGATGCGGTTTTGGCA
GTACATCAATGGGCGTGGATAGCGGTTTGACTCACGGGGATTTCCAAGTCTCCACCCCATTGACGTCAAT
GGGAGTTTGTTTTGGCACCAAAATCAACGGGACTTTCCAAAATGTCGTAACAACTCCGCCCCATTGACGC
AAATGGGCGGTAGGCGTGTACGGTGGGAGGTCTATATAAGCAGAGCTGGTTTAGTGAACCGTCAGATCCG
CTAGCGCTACCGGTCGCCACC
