>Addgene plasmid #72641 | pEGFP-centrin-1 | addgene partial sequence | sequence record 136863 | CMV-F 5'-CGCAAATGGGCGGTAGGCGTG-3'
GGTTTAGTGAACCGTCAGATCCGCTAGCGCTACCGGTCGCCACCATGGTGAGCAAGGGCGAGGAGCTGTT
CACCGGGGTGGTGCCCATCCTGGTCGAGCTGGACGGCGACGTAAACGGCCACAAGTTCAGCGTGTCCGGC
GAGGGCGAGGGCGATGCCACCTACGGCAAGCTGACCCTGAAGTTCATCTGCACCACCGGCAAGCTGCCCG
TGCCCTGGCCCACCCTCGTGACCACCCTGACCTACGGCGTGCAGTGCTTCAGCCGCTACCCCGACCACAT
GAAGCAGCACGACTTCTTCAAGTCCGCCATGCCCGAAGGCTACGTCCAGGAGCGCACCATCTTCTTCAAG
GACGACGGCAACTACAAGACCCGCGCCGAGGTGAAGTTCGAGGGCGACACCCTGGTGAACCGCATCGAGC
TGAAGGGCATCGACTTCAAGGAGGACGGCAACATCCTGGGGCACAAGCTGGAGTACAACTACAACAGCCA
CAACGTCTATATCATGGCCGACAAGCAGAAGAACGGCATCAAGGTGAACTTCAAGATCCGCCACAACATC
GAGGACGGCAGCGTGCAGCTCGCCGACCACTACCAGCAGAACACCCCCATCGGCGACGGCCCCGTGCTGC
TGCCCGACAACCACTACCTGAGCACCCAGTCCGCCCTGAGCAAAGACCCCAACGAGAAGCGCGATCACAT
GGTCCTGCTGGAGTTCGTGACCGCCGCCGGGATCACTCTCGGCATGGACGAGCTGTACAAGTCCGGACTC
AGATCTCGAGCTCAAGCTTCGAATT
