>Addgene plasmid #72641 | pEGFP-centrin-1 | addgene partial sequence | sequence record 136864 | SV40pA-R 5'-GAAATTTGTGATGCTATTGC-3'
AGTTAACAACAACAATTGCATTCATTTTATGTTTCAGGTTCAGGGGGAGGTGTGGGAGGTTTTTTAAAGC
AAGTAAAACCTCTACAAATGTGGTATGGCTGATTATGATCAGTTATCTAGATCCGGTGGATCCTCAGTAA
AGGCTGGTCTTCTTCATGATCCGAAGGAACTCCTCCTCGTTCACTTCGCCGTCCCCATCCCGATCAGCTT
CGTCGATCATCTCCTGCAGCTCCTCATCCGTGAGGTTCTCCCCCAGCTCGTTGGCCACACGCTTCAGGTT
TTTGAACGAGATCTTCCCGGTCTCATCGTCATCAAAGAGCCTGAAGGCCTTCAGGATTTCTTCTTTGGTG
TCCTTCTCGGACATCTTCTGCGTCATCACGGCCAGGAAGTCATTGAAGCTGATCTTCCCCGTGCCTTCCC
TGTCCACCTCGGAGATCATTTTCTTCATCTCTTCCTTCCTGGGTTCGAAGCCCAGCGCTCTCATGGCCAC
CTTCAGCTCCTTCGCGTCGATGGTCCCACTTCCGTCCACGTCGAAGAGGTCAAATGCTTCCCGAACTTCT
TGCTTCTGATCCTCAGTGAGCTCGGGCTTAGGTGCCACCTTTCTCTTTTGGCCGGTGGAGGCAGCGCTGG
GCTTCTTGAAGCCGGAAGCCATGGTACCGTCGACTGCAGAATTCGAAGCTTGAGCTCGAGATCTGAGTCC
GGACTTGTACAGCTCGTCCATGCCGAGAGTGATCCCGGCGGCGGTCACGAACTCCAGCAGGACCATGTGA
TCGCGCTTCTCGTTGGGGTCTTTGCTCAGGGCGGACTGGGTGCTCAGGTAGTGGTTGTCGGGCAGCAGCA
CGG
